Addgene plasmid #85537: FgH1tUTG_Bfl-1.2
Purpose: Inducible expression of guide RNA (Bfl-1.2) with fluorescent GFP reporter
Depositing lab: Marco Herold.
Backbone
  Vector backbone: FUGW
  Backbone manufacturer: David Baltimore
  Total vector size (bp): 10957
  Vector type: Mammalian Expression, Lentiviral, CRISPR
Growth in bacteria
  Bacterial resistance: Ampicillin, 100 μg/mL
  Growth temperature: 37°C
  Growth strain: NEB Stable
  Copy number: High Copy
Gene/Insert
  Gene/Insert name: Bfl1.2
  gRNA/shRNA sequence: TCCCGTTCTCAGTCCAAAAAGAAG
  Species: H. sapiens (human)
  Promoter: H1t
  Cloning method: Restriction Enzyme; 5′ cloning site BsmB1 (destroyed during cloning); 3′ cloning site BsmB1 (destroyed during cloning)
  Sequencing primers: 5′ CAGACATACAAACTAAAGAAT
Terms and licenses: Academic/Nonprofit Terms; Industry Terms: Not Available to Industry
How to cite: FgH1tUTG_Bfl-1.2 was a gift from Marco Herold (Addgene plasmid # 85537 ; http://n2t.net/addgene:85537 ; RRID:Addgene_85537)
