[The description below was written by a language model from this plasmid's Addgene catalogue record and pLannotate feature annotations shown in this document.]
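Description:
FgH1tUTG_Bfl-1.2 is a lentiviral CRISPR vector of about 11 kb built on the FUGW backbone, designed for inducible expression of a single guide RNA (Bfl-1.2, listed as a human-species insert) together with a GFP reporter. It is propagated in E. coli through a high-copy ColE1/pUC-type origin with ampicillin selection. The backbone also carries an f1 origin and a bleomycin/Zeocin resistance cassette driven by SV40 and EM7 promoters, located outside the viral genome.

The transfer cassette has a third-generation-style layout. A CMV enhancer/promoter is fused to a truncated HIV-1 5' LTR and drives genomic RNA production in packaging cells. It is followed by the Ψ packaging signal with a partial gag sequence, the RRE for Rev-dependent nuclear export, and the cPPT/CTS. The downstream truncated LTR is followed by a bGH polyadenylation signal.

The payload has two units. In the first, an H1 RNA polymerase III promoter modified with a tet operator element (H1t) drives the guide, which was cloned through BsmBI sites that were destroyed in the process and is joined to the S. pyogenes Cas9 gRNA scaffold. In the second, the human ubiquitin C promoter drives the Tet repressor followed by EGFP, with a WPRE downstream to boost expression. The element linking tetR and EGFP is not annotated in the feature table. TetR binding to the operator keeps the guide silent, and a tetracycline-class inducer relieves that repression.

EGFP marks transduced cells. The vector encodes no Cas9, so the nuclease must be supplied separately for inducible gene editing.
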