Features (pLannotate 1.2.2; 35 found; start..end, strand, type, name):
    184..231     -  promoter       EM7 promoter: synthetic bacterial promoter&nbsp
    279..608     -  promoter       SV40 promoter: SV40 enhancer and early promoter
    622..1050    -  rep_origin     f1 ori (sequence partly withheld): f1 bacteriophage origin of replication; arrow indicates direction of (+) strand synthesis
   1071..1092    -  promoter       SV40 promoter (fragment): SV40 enhancer and early promoter
   1096..1320    -  polyA_signal   bGH poly(A) signal: bovine growth hormone polyadenylation signal
   1352..1532    -  LTR            5' LTR (truncated): truncated 5' long terminal repeat (LTR) from HIV-1
   1539..2117    -  CDS            nef (fragment): NEF_HV112 - Experimental evidence at protein level: Swiss-Prot protein existence level 1. Extracellular Nef protein targets CD4(+) T-lymphocytes for apoptosis by interacting with CXCR4 surface receptors. From Human immunodeficiency virus type 1 group M subtype B (isolate PCV12) (HIV-1).
   2042..2630    -  misc_feature   WPRE: woodchuck hepatitis virus posttranscriptional regulatory element
   2630..2653    -  misc_feature   MCS (fragment): pBluescript multiple cloning site
   2670..3389    -  CDS            EGFP: the original enhanced GFP (Yang et al., 1996) mammalian codon-optimized
   3453..4073    -  CDS            tetR: TETR2_ECOLX - Experimental evidence at protein level: Swiss-Prot protein existence level 1. TetR is the repressor of the tetracycline resistance element; its N-terminal region forms a helix-turn-helix structure and binds DNA. Binding of tetracycline to TetR reduces the repressor affinity for the tetracycline resistance gene (tetA) promoter operator sites. From Escherichia coli.
   4077..4100    +  misc_feature   MCS (fragment): pUC18/19 multiple cloning site
   4111..5322    -  promoter       UbC promoter: human ubiquitin C promoter
   5358..5433    -  misc_RNA       gRNA scaffold: guide RNA scaffold for the Streptococcus pyogenes CRISPR/Cas9 system
   5457..5477    -  promoter       PLtetO-1 promoter (fragment): modified phage lambda PL promoter with tet operator sites (Lutz and Bujard, 1997)
   5477..5676    -  promoter       H1 promoter (fragment): human H1 RNA promoter
   5732..5849    -  misc_feature   cPPT/CTS: central polypurine tract and central termination sequence of HIV-1
   5899..5999    -  CDS            Rev (fragment): human immunodeficiency virus 1 (HIV-1) Rev protein; rev; enhances nuclear export of unspliced and incompletely spliced viral mRNAs
   6376..6609    -  misc_feature   RRE: The Rev response element (RRE) of HIV-1 allows for Rev-dependent mRNA export from the nucleus to the cytoplasm.
   6755..7118    -  CDS            HIV-1 gag (fragment): gag protein from human immunodeficiency virus 1; gag
   7102..7227    -  misc_feature   HIV-1 Ψ: packaging signal of human immunodeficiency virus type 1
   7274..7454    -  LTR            5' LTR (truncated): truncated 5' long terminal repeat (LTR) from HIV-1
   7472..7671    -  promoter       CMV promoter: human cytomegalovirus (CMV) immediate early promoter
   7672..8051    -  enhancer       CMV enhancer: human cytomegalovirus immediate early enhancer
   8206..8258    +  misc_feature   bom (fragment): basis of mobility region from pBR322
   8317..8421    +  promoter       AmpR promoter: bla
   8422..9282    +  CDS            AmpR: β-lactamase; bla; confers resistance to ampicillin, carbenicillin, and related antibiotics
   9453..10041   +  rep_origin     ori: high-copy-number ColE1/pMB1/pBR322/pUC origin of replication
  10224..10316   +  CDS            lacI (fragment): lac repressor; lacI; The lac repressor binds to the lac operator to inhibit transcription in E. coli. This inhibition can be relieved by adding lactose or isopropyl-β-D-thiogalactopyranoside (IPTG).
  10329..10350   +  protein_bind   CAP binding site: CAP binding activates transcription in the presence of cAMP. E. coli catabolite activator protein
  10365..10395   +  promoter       lac promoter: promoter for the E. coli lac operon
  10399..10421   +  protein_bind   lac operator (fragment): The lac repressor binds to the lac operator to inhibit transcription in E. coli. This inhibition can be relieved by adding lactose or isopropyl-β-D-thiogalactopyranoside (IPTG). lac repressor encoded by lacI
  10492..10613   -  polyA_signal   SV40 poly(A) signal: SV40 polyadenylation signal
  10608..10733   -  CDS            ble (fragment): BLE_KLEPN - Experimental evidence at protein level: Swiss-Prot protein existence level 1. Binding protein with a strong affinity to the bleomycin family of antibiotics. Binds to CL990; an antimitotic-antibiotic compound. From Klebsiella pneumoniae.
  10743..165     -  CDS            BleoR (across the origin): antibiotic-binding protein; Sh ble from Streptoalloteichus hindustanus; confers resistance to bleomycin, phleomycin, and Zeocin™
>Addgene plasmid #85537 | FgH1tUTG_Bfl-1.2 | addgene full sequence | sequence record 169893 | Addgene NGS Result
GTCCTGGACCGCGCTGATGAACAGGGTCACGTCGTCCCGGACCACACCGGCGAAGTCGTCCTCCACGAAG
TCCCGGGAGAACCCGAGCCGGTCGGTCCAGAACTCGACCGCTCCGGCGACGTCGCGCGCGGTGAGCACCG
GAACGGCACTGGTCAACTTGGCCATGGTTTAGTTCCTCACCTTGTCGTATTATACTATGCCGATATACTA
TGCCGATGATTAATTGTCAACACGTGCTGATCAGATCCGAAAATGGATATACAAGCTCCCGGGAGCTTTT
TGCAAAAGCCTAGGCCTCCAAAAAAGCCTCCTCACTACTTCTGGAATAGCTCAGAGGCAGAGGCGGCCTC
GGCCTCTGCATAAATAAAAAAAATTAGTCAGCCATGGGGCGGAGAATGGGCGGAACTGGGCGGAGTTAGG
GGCGGGATGGGCGGAGTTAGGGGCGGGACTATGGTTGCTGACTAATTGAGATGCATGCTTTGCATACTTC
TGCCTGCTGGGGAGCCTGGGGACTTTCCACACCTGGTTGCTGACTAATTGAGATGCATGCTTTGCATACT
TCTGCCTGCTGGGGAGCCTGGGGACTTTCCACACCCTAACTGACACACATTCCACAGAATTAATTCGCGT
TAAATTTTTGTTAAATCAGCTCATTTTTTAACCAATAGGCCGAAATCGGCAAAATCCCTTATAAATCAAA
AGAATAGACCGAGATAGGGT
[37 nt withheld, positions 721-757]
AAAGAACGTGGACTCCAACGTCAAAGG
[49 nt withheld, positions 785-833]
T
[91 nt withheld, positions 835-925]
G
[124 nt withheld, positions 927-1050]
GGGGATACCCCCTAGAGCCCCAGCTGGTTCTTTCCGCCTCAGAAGCCATAGAGCCCACCGCATCCCCAGC
ATGCCTGCTATTGTCTTCCCAATCCTCCCCCTTGCTGTCCTGCCCCACCCCACCCCCCAGAATAGAATGA
CACCTACTCAGACAATGCGATGCAATTTCCTCATTTTATTAGGAAAGGACAGTGGGAGTGGCACCTTCCA
GGGTCAAGGAAGGCACGGGGGAGGGGCAAACAACAGATGGCTGGCAACTAGAAGGCACAGTCGAGGCTGA
TCAGCGGGTTTAAACGGGCCCTGCTAGAGATTTTCCACACTGACTAAAAGGGTCTGAGGGATCTCTAGTT
ACCAGAGTCACACAACAGACGGGCACACACTACTTGAAGCACTCAAGGCAAGCTTTATTGAGGCTTAAGC
AGTGGGTTCCCTAGTTAGCCAGAGAGCTCCCAGGCTCAGATCTGGTCTAACCAGAGAGACCCAGTACAGT
CCGGATGCAGCTCTCGGGCCATGTGATGAAATGCTAGGCGGCTGTCAAACCTCCACTCTAATACTTCTCT
CTCCGGGTCATCCATCCCATGCAGGCTCACAGGGTGTAACAAGCGGGTGTTCTCTCCTTCATTGGCTTCT
TCTACCTTCTCTTGCTCAACTGGTACTAGCTTGTAGCACCATCCAAAGGTCAGTGGATATCTGATCCCTG
GCCCTGGTGTGTAGTTCTGCCAATCAGGGAAGTAGCCTTGTGTGTGGTAGATCCACAGATCAAGGATATC
TTGTCTTCGTTGGGAGTGAATTAGCCCTTCCAGTCCCCCCTTTTCTTTTAAAAAGTGGCTAAGATCTACA
GCTGCCTTGTAAGTCATTGGTCTTAAAGGTACCTGAGGTGTGACTGGAAAACCCACCTCCTCCTCCTCTT
GTGCTTCTAGCCAGGCACAATCAGCATTGGTAGCTGCTGTATTGCTACTTGTGATTGCTCCATGTTTTTC
TAGGTCTCGATGCGGGGAGGCGGCCCAAAGGGAGATCCGACTCGTCTGAGGGCGAAGGCGAAGACGCGGA
AGAGGCCGCAGAGCCGGCAGCAGGCCGCGGGAAGGAAGGTCCGCTGGATTGAGGGCCGAAGGGACGTAGC
AGAAGGACGTCCCGCGCAGAATCCAGGTGGCAACACAGGCGAGCAGCCAAGGAAAGGACGATGATTTCCC
CGACAACACCACGGAATTGTCAGTGCCCAACAGCCGAGCCCCTGTCCAGCAGCGGGCAAGGCAGGCGGCG
ATGAGTTCCGCCGTGGCAATAGGGAGGGGGAAAGCGAAAGTCCCGGAAAGGAGCTGACAGGTGGTGGCAA
TGCCCCAACCAGTGGGGGTTGCGTCAGCAAACACAGTGCACACCACGCCACGTTGCCTGACAACGGGCCA
CAACTCCTCATAAAGAGACAGCAACCAGGATTTATACAAGGAGGAGAAAATGAAAGCCATACGGGAAGCA
ATAGCATGATACAAAGGCATTAAAGCAGCGTATCCACATAGCGTAAAAGGAGCAACATAGTTAAGAATAC
CAGTCAATCTTTCACAAATTTTGTAATCCAGAGGTTGATTATCGATAAGCTTGATATCGAATTGTAGATC
GCGGCCGCTTTACTTGTACAGCTCGTCCATGCCGAGAGTGATCCCGGCGGCGGTCACGAACTCCAGCAGG
ACCATGTGATCGCGCTTCTCGTTGGGGTCTTTGCTCAGGGCGGACTGGGTGCTCAGGTAGTGGTTGTCGG
GCAGCAGCACGGGGCCGTCGCCGATGGGGGTGTTCTGCTGGTAGTGGTCGGCGAGCTGCACGCTGCCGTC
CTCGATGTTGTGGCGGATCTTGAAGTTCACCTTGATGCCGTTCTTCTGCTTGTCGGCCATGATATAGACG
TTGTGGCTGTTGTAGTTGTACTCCAGCTTGTGCCCCAGGATGTTGCCGTCCTCCTTGAAGTCGATGCCCT
TCAGCTCGATGCGGTTCACCAGGGTGTCGCCCTCGAACTTCACCTCGGCGCGGGTCTTGTAGTTGCCGTC
GTCCTTGAAGAAGATGGTGCGCTCCTGGACGTAGCCTTCGGGCATGGCGGACTTGAAGAAGTCGTGCTGC
TTCATGTGGTCGGGGTAGCGGCTGAAGCACTGCACGCCGTAGGTCAGGGTGGTCACGAGGGTGGGCCAGG
GCACGGGCAGCTTGCCGGTGGTGCAGATGAACTTCAGGGTCAGCTTGCCGTAGGTGGCATCGCCCTCGCC
CTCGCCGGACACGCTGAACTTGTGGCCGTTTACGTCGCCGTCCAGCTCGACCAGGATGGGCACCACCCCG
GTGAACAGCTCCTCGCCCTTGCTCACCATTGGGCCAGGATTCTCCTCGACGTCACCGCATGTTAGCAGAC
TTCCTCTGCCCTCACCGGACCCAGAGCCAGACTCACATTTCAGCTGCTTTTCCAGGCCACAGATGATCAG
TTCCAGGCCAAAAAGGAATGCAGGCTCAGCCCCTTGGTGGTCAAACAACTCAATAGCTTGCCGCAGCAGT
GGTGGCATGGAGTCAGTGGTGGGGGTCTCCCTCTCCTCCTTGGCAACTTGGTGCTCCTGGTCCTCCAGCA
CACAGCCCAAGGTGAAGTGGCCCACAGCAGAGAGGGCATACAAGGCATTTTCCAGGGAGAAGCCTTGTTG
GCACAGGAATGCCAGCTGGTTCTCCAGGGTCTCATACTGCTTCTCTGTAGGCCTGGTGCCCAAGTGAACT
TTGGCACCATCCCGGTGGGAGAGCAAGGCACATCTGAAGCTCTTGGCATTGTTCCTCAGGAAGTCCTGCC
AGGACTCCCCTTCCAGAGGGCAGAAGTGGGTGTGGTGCCTGTCCAACATCTCAATGGCCAGGGCATCAAG
CAGAGCCCTCTTGTTCTTCACATGCCAGTACAGGGTAGGCTGCTCCACACCCAGCTTCTGGGCCAGCTTC
CTGGTGGTCAAGCCCTCAATGCCAACTTCATTCAGGAGCTCCAAGGCAGAGTTGATGACTTTGCTCTTGT
CCAGTCTGGACATGGTGGATCCTCTAGAGTCGACCTGCAGCCCAAGCTTCGTCTAACAAAAAAGCCAAAA
ACGGCCAGAATTTAGCGGACAATTTACTAGTCTAACACTGAAAATTACATATTGACCCAAATGATTACAT
TTCAAAAGGTGCCTAAAAAACTTCACAAAACACACTCGCCAACCCCGAGCGCATAGTTCAAAACCGGAGC
TTCAGCTACTTAAGAAGATAGGTACATAAAACCGACCAAAGAAACTGACGCCTCACTTATCCCTCCCCTC
ACCAGAGGTCCGGCGCCTGTCGATTCAGGAGAGCCTACCCTAGGCCCGAACCCTGCGTCCTGCGACGGAG
AAAAGCCTACCGCACACCTACCGGCAGGTGGCCCCACCCTGCATTATAAGCCAACAGAACGGGTGACGTC
ACGACACGACGAGGGCGCGCGCTCCCAAAGGTACGGGTGCACTGCCCAACGGCACCGCCATAACTGCCGC
CCCCGCAACAGACGACAAACCGAGTTCTCCAGTCAGTGACAAACTTCACGTCAGGGTCCCCAGATGGTGC
CCCAGCCCATCTCACCCGAATAAGAGCTTTCCCGCATTAGCGAAGGCCTCAAGACCTTGGGTTCTTGCCG
CCCACCATGCCCCCCACCTTGTTTCAACGACCTCACAGCCCGCCTCACAAGCGTCTTCCATTCAAGACTC
GGGAACAGCCGCCATTTTGCTGCGCTCCCCCCAACCCCCAGTTCAGGGCAACCTTGCTCGCGGACCCAGA
CTACAGCCCTTGGCGGTCTCTCCACACGCTTCCGTCCCACCGAGCGGCCCGGCGGCCACGAAAGCCCCGG
CCAGCCCAGCAGCCCGCTACTCACCAAGTGACGATCACAGCGATCCACAAACAAGAACCGCGACCCAAAT
CCCGGCTGCGACGGAACTAGCTGTGCCACACCCGGCGCGTCCTTATATAATCATCGGCGTTCACCGCCCC
ACGGAGATCCCTCCGCAGAATCGCCGAGAAGGGACTACTTTTCCTCGCCTGTTCCGCTCTCTGGAAAGAA
AACCAGTGCCCTAGAGTCACCCAAGTCCCGTCCTAAAATGTCCTTCTGCTGATACTGGGGTTCTAAGGCC
GAGTCTTATGAGCAGCGGGCCGCTGTCCTGAGCGTCCGGGCGGAAGGATCAGGACGCTCGCTGCGCCCTT
CGTCTGACGTGGCAGCGCTCGCCGTGAGGAGGGGGGCGCCCGCGGGAGGCGCCAAAACCCGGCGCGGAGG
CCAGATCTGGAGCCGACACGGGTTAATTAAAAAAAAAGCACCGACTCGGTGCCACTTTTTCAAGTTGATA
ACGGACTAGCCTTATTTTAACTTGCTATTTCTAGCTCTAAAACCTTCTTTTTGGACTGAGAACGGGAATC
TCTATCACTGATAGGGACTTATAAGATTCCCAAATCCAAAGACATTTCACGTTTATGGTGATTTCCCAGA
ACACATAGCGACATGCAAATATTGCAGGGCGCCACTCCCCTGTCCCTCACAGCCATCTTCCTGCCAGGGC
GCACGCGCGCTGGGTGTTCCCGCCTAGTGACACTGGGCCCGCGATTCCTTGGAGCGGGTTGATGACGTCA
GCGTTCGAATTCCATGGTTAATTAACCAAACTGGATCTCTGCTGTCCCTGTAATAAACCCGAAAATTTTG
AATTTTTGTAATTTGTTTTTGTAATTCTTTAGTTTGTATGTCTGTTGCTATTATGTCTACTATTCTTTCC
CCTGCACTGTACCCCCCAATCCCCCCTTTTCTTTTAAAATTGTGGATGAATACTGCCATTTGTCTGCAGA
ATTGGCGCACGCAGTGCCGATCCGTTCACTAATCGAATGGATCTGTCTCTGTCTCTCTCTCCACCTTCTT
CTTCTATTCCTTCGGGCCTGTCGGGTCCCCTCGGGGTTGGGAGGTGGGTCTGAAACGATAATGGTGAATA
TCCCTGCCTAACTCTATTCACTATAGAAAGTACAGCAAAAACTATTCTTAAACCTACCAAGCCTCCTACT
ATCATTATGAATAATTTTATATACCACAGCCAATTTGTTATGTTAAACCAATTCCACAAACTTGCCCATT
TATCTAATTCCAATAATTCTTGTTCATTCTTTTCTTGCTGGTTTTGCGATTCTTCAATTAAGGAGTGTAT
TAAGCTTGTGTAATTGTTAATTTCTCTGTCCCACTCCATCCAGGTCGTGTGATTCCAAATCTGTTCCAGA
GATTTATTACTCCAACTAGCATTCCAAGGCACAGCAGTGGTGCAAATGAGTTTTCCAGAGCAACCCCAAA
TCCCCAGGAGCTGTTGATCCTTTAGGTATCTTTCCACAGCCAGGATTCTTGCCTGGAGCTGCTTGATGCC
CCAGACTGTGAGTTGCAACAGATGCTGTTGCGCCTCAATAGCCCTCAGCAAATTGTTCTGCTGCTGCACT
ATACCAGACAATAATTGTCTGGCCTGTACCGTCAGCGTCATTGACGCTGCGCCCATAGTGCTTCCTGCTG
CTCCCAAGAACCCAAGGAACAAAGCTCCTATTCCCACTGCTCTTTTTTCTCTCTGCACCACTCTTCTCTT
TGCCTTGGTGGGTGCTACTCCTAATGGTTCAATTTTTACTACTTTATATTTATATAATTCACTTCTCCAA
TTGTCCCTCATATCTCCTCCTCCAGGTCTGAAGATCAGCGGCCGCTTGCTGTGCGGTGGTCTTACTTTTG
TTTTGCTCTTCCTCTATCTTGTCTAAAGCTTCCTTGGTGTCTTTTATCTCTATCCTTTGATGCACACAAT
AGAGGGTTGCTACTGTATTATATAATGATCTAAGTTCTTCTGATCCTGTCTGAAGGGATGGTTGTAGCTG
TCCCAGTATTTGTCTACAGCCTTCTGATGTTTCTAACAGGCCAGGATTAACTGCGAATCGTTCTAGCTCC
CTGCTTGCCCATACTATATGTTTTAATTTATATTTTTTCTTTCCCCCTGGCCTTAACCGAATTTTTTCCC
ATCGCGATCTAATTCTCCCCCGCTTAATACTGACGCTCTCGCACCCATCTCTCTCCTTCTAGCCTCCGCT
AGTCAAAATTTTTGGCGTACTCACCAGTCGCCGCCCCTCGCCTCTTGCCGTGCGCGCTTCAGCAAGCCGA
GTCCTGCGTCGAGAGAGCTCCTCTGGTTTCCCTTTCGCTTTCAAGTCCCTGTTCGGGCGCCACTGCTAGA
GATTTTCCACACTGACTAAAAGGGTCTGAGGGATCTCTAGTTACCAGAGTCACACAACAGACGGGCACAC
ACTACTTGAAGCACTCAAGGCAAGCTTTATTGAGGCTTAAGCAGTGGGTTCCCTAGTTAGCCAGAGAGCT
CCCAGGCTCAGATCTGGTCTAACCAGAGAGACCCAGTACAGGCAAAACGCGCTGCTTATATAGACCTCCC
ACCGTACACGCCTACCGCCCATTTGCGTCAATGGGGCGGAGTTGTTACGACATTTTGGAAAGTCCCGTTG
ATTTTGGTGCCAAAACAAACTCCCATTGACGTCAATGGGGTGGAGACTTGGAAATCCCCGTGAGTCAAAC
CGCTATCCACGCCCATTGATGTACTGCCAAAACCGCATCACCATGGTAATAGCGATGACTAATACGTAGA
TGTACTGCCAAGTAGGAAAGTCCCATAAGGTCATGTACTGGGCATAATGCCAGGCGGGCCATTTACCGTC
ATTGACGTCAATAGGGGGCGTACTTGGCATATGATACACTTGATGTACTGCCAAGTGGGCAGTTTACCGT
AAATACTCCACCCATTGACGTCAATGGAAAGTCCCTATTGGCGTTACTATGGGAACATACGTCATTATTG
ACGTCAATGGGCGGGGGTCGTTGGGCGGTCAGCCAGGCGGGCCATTTACCGTAAGTTATGTAACGCGGAA
CTCCATATATGGGCTATGAACTAATGACCCCGTAATTGATTACTATTAATAACTAGTCAATAATCAATGT
CAACGCGTATATCTGGCCCGTACATCGCGAAGCAGCGCAAAACGCCTAACCCTAAGCAGATTCTTCATGC
AATTGTCGGTCAAGCCTTGCCTTGTTGTAGCTTAAATTTTGCTCGCGCACTACTCAGCGACCTCCAACAC
ACAAGCAGGGAGCAGATACTGGCTTAACTATGCGGCATCAGAGCAGATTGTACTGAGAGTGCACCATAGG
GGATCGGGAGATCTCCCGATCCGTCGACGTCAGGTGGCACTTTTCGGGGAAATGTGCGCGGAACCCCTAT
TTGTTTATTTTTCTAAATACATTCAAATATGTATCCGCTCATGAGACAATAACCCTGATAAATGCTTCAA
TAATATTGAAAAAGGAAGAGTATGAGTATTCAACATTTCCGTGTCGCCCTTATTCCCTTTTTTGCGGCAT
TTTGCCTTCCTGTTTTTGCTCACCCAGAAACGCTGGTGAAAGTAAAAGATGCTGAAGATCAGTTGGGTGC
ACGAGTGGGTTACATCGAACTGGATCTCAACAGCGGTAAGATCCTTGAGAGTTTTCGCCCCGAAGAACGT
TTTCCAATGATGAGCACTTTTAAAGTTCTGCTATGTGGCGCGGTATTATCCCGTATTGACGCCGGGCAAG
AGCAACTCGGTCGCCGCATACACTATTCTCAGAATGACTTGGTTGAGTACTCACCAGTCACAGAAAAGCA
TCTTACGGATGGCATGACAGTAAGAGAATTATGCAGTGCTGCCATAACCATGAGTGATAACACTGCGGCC
AACTTACTTCTGACAACGATCGGAGGACCGAAGGAGCTAACCGCTTTTTTGCACAACATGGGGGATCATG
TAACTCGCCTTGATCGTTGGGAACCGGAGCTGAATGAAGCCATACCAAACGACGAGCGTGACACCACGAT
GCCTGTAGCAATGGCAACAACGTTGCGCAAACTATTAACTGGCGAACTACTTACTCTAGCTTCCCGGCAA
CAATTAATAGACTGGATGGAGGCGGATAAAGTTGCAGGACCACTTCTGCGCTCGGCCCTTCCGGCTGGCT
GGTTTATTGCTGATAAATCTGGAGCCGGTGAGCGTGGGTCTCGCGGTATCATTGCAGCACTGGGGCCAGA
TGGTAAGCCCTCCCGTATCGTAGTTATCTACACGACGGGGAGTCAGGCAACTATGGATGAACGAAATAGA
CAGATCGCTGAGATAGGTGCCTCACTGATTAAGCATTGGTAACTGTCAGACCAAGTTTACTCATATATAC
TTTAGATTGATTTAAAACTTCATTTTTAATTTAAAAGGATCTAGGTGAAGATCCTTTTTGATAATCTCAT
GACCAAAATCCCTTAACGTGAGTTTTCGTTCCACTGAGCGTCAGACCCCGTAGAAAAGATCAAAGGATCT
TCTTGAGATCCTTTTTTTCTGCGCGTAATCTGCTGCTTGCAAACAAAAAAACCACCGCTACCAGCGGTGG
TTTGTTTGCCGGATCAAGAGCTACCAACTCTTTTTCCGAAGGTAACTGGCTTCAGCAGAGCGCAGATACC
AAATACTGTTCTTCTAGTGTAGCCGTAGTTAGGCCACCACTTCAAGAACTCTGTAGCACCGCCTACATAC
CTCGCTCTGCTAATCCTGTTACCAGTGGCTGCTGCCAGTGGCGATAAGTCGTGTCTTACCGGGTTGGACT
CAAGACGATAGTTACCGGATAAGGCGCAGCGGTCGGGCTGAACGGGGGGTTCGTGCACACAGCCCAGCTT
GGAGCGAACGACCTACACCGAACTGAGATACCTACAGCGTGAGCTATGAGAAAGCGCCACGCTTCCCGAA
GGGAGAAAGGCGGACAGGTATCCGGTAAGCGGCAGGGTCGGAACAGGAGAGCGCACGAGGGAGCTTCCAG
GGGGAAACGCCTGGTATCTTTATAGTCCTGTCGGGTTTCGCCACCTCTGACTTGAGCGTCGATTTTTGTG
ATGCTCGTCAGGGGGGCGGAGCCTATGGAAAAACGCCAGCAACGCGGCCTTTTTACGGTTCCTGGCCTTT
TGCTGGCCTTTTGCTCACATGTTCTTTCCTGCGTTATCCCCTGATTCTGTGGATAACCGTATTACCGCCT
TTGAGTGAGCTGATACCGCTCGCCGCAGCCGAACGACCGAGCGCAGCGAGTCAGTGAGCGAGGAAGCGGA
AGAGCGCCCAATACGCAAACCGCCTCTCCCCGCGCGTTGGCCGATTCATTAATGCAGCTGGCACGACAGG
TTTCCCGACTGGAAAGCGGGCAGTGAGCGCAACGCAATTAATGTGAGTTAGCTCACTCATTAGGCACCCC
AGGCTTTACACTTTATGCTTCCGGCTCGTATGTTGTGTGGAATTGTGAGCGGATAACAATTTCACACAGG
AAACAGCTATGACCATGATTACGCCAAGCTCTAGCTAGAGGTCGACGGTATACAGACATGATAAGATACA
TTGATGAGTTTGGACAAACCACAACTAGAATGCAGTGAAAAAAATGCTTTATTTGTGAAATTTGTGATGC
TATTGCTTTATTTGTAACCATTATAAGCTGCAATAAACAAGTTGGGGTGGGCGAAGAACTCCAGCATGAG
ATCCCCGCGCTGGAGGATCATCCAGCCGGCGTCCCGGAAAACGATTCCGAAGCCCAACCTTTCATAGAAG
GCGGCGGTGGAATCGAAATCTCGTAGCACGTGTCAGTCCTGCTCCTCGGCCACGAAGTGCACGCAGTTGC
CGGCCGGGTCGCGCAGGGCGAACTCCCGCCCCCACGGCTGCTCGCCGATCTCGGTCATGGCCGGCCCGGA
GGCGTCCCGGAAGTTCGTGGACACGACCTCCGACCACTCGGCGTACAGCTCGTCCAGGCCGCGCACCCAC
ACCCAGGCCAGGGTGTTGTCCGGCACCACCTG
